Addgene plasmid #128224: pFH75
Purpose: classic sgRNA backbone for tRNA-gRNA array, Position 1, combine with TaU6 promoter module (pICSL90003)
Depositing lab: Vladimir Nekrasov. Depositing organization: Rothamsted Research. Publication: A modular cloning toolkit for genome editing in plants. Hahn F, Korolev A, Sanjurjo Loures L, Nekrasov V. BMC Plant Biol. 2020 Apr 23;20(1):179. doi: 10.1186/s12870-020-02388-2. PubMed 32326901.
Backbone
  Vector backbone: pUC57-Kan-mini
  Backbone manufacturer: GenScript
  Vector type: Plant Expression, CRISPR, Synthetic Biology
Growth in bacteria
  Bacterial resistance: Kanamycin, 50 μg/mL
  Growth temperature: 37°C
  Growth strain: DH5alpha
  Copy number: High Copy
Gene/Insert
  Gene/Insert name: classic sgRNA backbone for tRNA-gRNA array, Position 1, combine with TaU6 promoter module (pICSL90003)
  Species: Synthetic
Terms and licenses: Academic/Nonprofit Terms; Industry Terms: Not Available to Industry
How to cite: pFH75 was a gift from Vladimir Nekrasov (Addgene plasmid # 128224 ; http://n2t.net/addgene:128224 ; RRID:Addgene_128224)
