[The description below was written by a language model from this plasmid's Addgene catalogue record and pLannotate feature annotations shown in this document.]
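Description:
pFH75 is a small (about 2.5 kb) synthetic module plasmid from a modular cloning toolkit for plant genome editing, built in the pUC57-Kan-mini backbone. It is propagated in E. coli as a high-copy plasmid through a ColE1/pUC-type origin and selected with kanamycin via the aph(3')-Ia resistance gene. Short annotated fragments of rop and the bom region are backbone remnants with no evident functional role.

The payload is described as a "classic" sgRNA backbone for the first position of a tRNA-gRNA array, meant to be combined with a separate TaU6 (wheat U6) promoter module. pFH75 therefore carries no plant promoter of its own. The feature table shows a tRNA element, followed by a lacZα cassette (CAP binding site, lac promoter and operator, pUC multiple cloning site and a lacZα fragment), and then a segment matching part of the Streptococcus pyogenes Cas9 guide RNA scaffold. This layout is consistent with the lacZα cassette serving as a replaceable placeholder between tRNA and scaffold, allowing blue/white screening when a guide sequence is inserted. However, the record does not state the cloning enzymes or the exact insertion mechanism. Only a 30-nt portion of the scaffold is annotated, which may reflect the annotation tool's partial match rather than a truncated scaffold.

In tRNA-gRNA arrays, several guide units are transcribed as one Pol III transcript, and endogenous tRNA-processing enzymes cut out the tRNAs to release individual sgRNAs. pFH75 supplies the first unit of such an array for multiplexed Cas9 editing in plants, with the wheat U6 promoter suggesting use in cereals.
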