Features (pLannotate 1.2.2; 12 found; start..end, strand, type, name):
     82..152     +  ncRNA          tRNA: Accession: RF00005 - tRNA
    162..204     +  CDS            lacI (fragment): lac repressor; lacI; The lac repressor binds to the lac operator to inhibit transcription in E. coli. This inhibition can be relieved by adding lactose or isopropyl-β-D-thiogalactopyranoside (IPTG).
    217..238     +  protein_bind   CAP binding site: CAP binding activates transcription in the presence of cAMP. E. coli catabolite activator protein
    253..283     +  promoter       lac promoter: promoter for the E. coli lac operon
    291..307     +  protein_bind   lac operator: The lac repressor binds to the lac operator to inhibit transcription in E. coli. This inhibition can be relieved by adding lactose or isopropyl-β-D-thiogalactopyranoside (IPTG). lac repressor encoded by lacI
    344..400     -  misc_feature   MCS: pUC18/19 multiple cloning site
    397..554     +  CDS            lacZα (fragment): LacZα fragment of β-galactosidase; lacZ fragment
    560..659     -  misc_feature   bom (fragment): basis of mobility region from pBR322
    748..777     +  misc_RNA       gRNA scaffold (fragment): guide RNA scaffold for the Streptococcus pyogenes CRISPR/Cas9 system
    855..1443    -  rep_origin     ori: high-copy-number ColE1/pMB1/pBR322/pUC origin of replication
   1621..2430    -  CDS            KanR: aminoglycoside phosphotransferase; aph(3')-Ia; confers resistance to kanamycin in bacteria or G418 (Geneticin®) in eukaryotes
   2537..35      +  CDS            rop (fragment) (across the origin): Rop protein, which maintains plasmids at low copy number; rop
>Addgene plasmid #128224 | pFH75 | addgene full sequence | sequence record 252859 | Addgene NGS Result
TCGCGCGTTTCGGTGATGACGGTGAAAACCTCTGACACATGCAGCTCCCGGACGTCATTGTCGATGGTCT
CACTTGAACAAAGCACCAGTGGTCTAGTGGTAGAATAGTACCCTGCCACGGTACAGACCCGGGTTCGATT
CCCGGCTGGTGCATTGTCTTCGCAGCTGGCACGACAGGTTTCCCGACTGGAAAGCGGGCAGTGAGCGCAA
CGCAATTAATGTGAGTTAGCTCACTCATTAGGCACCCCAGGCTTTACACTTTATGCTTCCGGCTCGTATG
TTGTGTGGAATTGTGAGCGGATAACAATTTCACACAGGAAACAGCTATGACCATGATTACGCCAAGCTTG
CATGCCTGCAGGTCGACTCTAGAGGATCCCCGGGTACCGAGCTCGAATTCACTGGCCGTCGTTTTACAAC
GTCGTGACTGGGAAAACCCTGGCGTTACCCAACTTAATCGCCTTGCAGCACATCCCCCTTTCGCCAGCTG
GCGTAATAGCGAAGAGGCCCGCACCGATCGCCCTTCCCAACAGTTGCGCAGCCTGAATGGCGAATGGCGC
CTGATGCGGTATTTTCTCCTTACGCATCTGTGCGGTATTTCACACCGCATATGGTGCACTCTCAGTACAA
TCTGCTCTGATGCCGCATAGTTAAGCCAGCCCCGACACCCGCCAACACCCGCTGACGCGCCCTGACGGGC
TTGTCTGCTCCCGGCATCCGCTTACAGACAAGCTGTGACGAAGACAAGTTTTAGAGCTAGAAATAGCAAG
TTAAAATTGAGACCATCATTGTCACATGTGAGCAAAAGGCCAGCAAAAGGCCAGGAACCGTAAAAAGGCC
GCGTTGCTGGCGTTTTTCCATAGGCTCCGCCCCCCTGACGAGCATCACAAAAATCGACGCTCAAGTCAGA
GGTGGCGAAACCCGACAGGACTATAAAGATACCAGGCGTTTCCCCCTGGAAGCTCCCTCGTGCGCTCTCC
TGTTCCGACCCTGCCGCTTACCGGATACCTGTCCGCCTTTCTCCCTTCGGGAAGCGTGGCGCTTTCTCAT
AGCTCACGCTGTAGGTATCTCAGTTCGGTGTAGGTCGTTCGCTCCAAGCTGGGCTGTGTGCACGAACCCC
CCGTTCAGCCCGACCGCTGCGCCTTATCCGGTAACTATCGTCTTGAGTCCAACCCGGTAAGACACGACTT
ATCGCCACTGGCAGCAGCCACTGGTAACAGGATTAGCAGAGCGAGGTATGTAGGCGGTGCTACAGAGTTC
TTGAAGTGGTGGCCTAACTACGGCTACACTAGAAGAACAGTATTTGGTATCTGCGCTCTGCTGAAGCCAG
TTACCTTCGGAAAAAGAGTTGGTAGCTCTTGATCCGGCAAACAAACCACCGCTGGTAGCGGTGGTTTTTT
TGTTTGCAAGCAGCAGATTACGCGCAGAAAAAAAGGATCTCAAGAAGATCCTTTGATCTTTTCTACGGGG
TCTGACGCTCAGTGGAACGAAAACTCACGTTAAGGGATTTTGGTCATGAGATTATCAAAAAGGATCTTCA
CCTAGATCCTTTTAAATTAAAAATGAAGTTTTAAATCAAGCCCAATCTGAATAATGTTACAACCAATTAA
CCAATTCTGATTAGAAAAACTCATCGAGCATCAAATGAAACTGCAATTTATTCATATCAGGATTATCAAT
ACCATATTTTTGAAAAAGCCGTTTCTGTAATGAAGGAGAAAACTCACCGAGGCAGTTCCATAGGATGGCA
AGATCCTGGTATCGGTCTGCGATTCCGACTCGTCCAACATCAATACAACCTATTAATTTCCCCTCGTCAA
AAATAAGGTTATCAAGTGAGAAATCACCATGAGTGACGACTGAATCCGGTGAGAATGGCAAAAGTTTATG
CATTTCTTTCCAGACTTGTTCAACAGGCCAGCCATTACGCTCGTCATCAAAATCACTCGCATCAACCAAA
CCGTTATTCATTCGTGATTGCGCCTGAGCGAGACGAAATACGCGATCGCTGTTAAAAGGACAATTACAAA
CAGGAATCGAATGCAACCGGCGCAGGAACACTGCCAGCGCATCAACAATATTTTCACCTGAATCAGGATA
TTCTTCTAATACCTGGAATGCTGTTTTTCCGGGGATCGCAGTGGTGAGTAACCATGCATCATCAGGAGTA
CGGATAAAATGCTTGATGGTCGGAAGAGGCATAAATTCCGTCAGCCAGTTTAGTCTGACCATCTCATCTG
TAACATCATTGGCAACGCTACCTTTGCCATGTTTCAGAAACAACTCTGGCGCATCGGGCTTCCCATACAA
GCGATAGATTGTCGCACCTGATTGCCCGACATTATCGCGAGCCCATTTATACCCATATAAATCAGCATCC
ATGTTGGAATTTAATCGCGGCCTCGACGTTTCCCGTTGAATATGGCTCATAACACCCCTTGTATTACTGT
TTATGTAAGCAGACAGTTTTATTGTTCATGATGATATATTTTTATCTTGTGCAATGTAACATCAGAGATT
TTGAGACACGGGCCAGAGCTGCA
